Addgene plasmid #73283: pCfB3041(gRNA X-3)
Purpose: EasyClone-MarkerFree guiding RNA vector to direct Cas9 to cut at site X-3
Depositing lab: Irina Borodina. Depositing organization: Danmarks Tekniske Universitet. Publication: EasyClone-MarkerFree: A vector toolkit for marker-less integration of genes into Saccharomyces cerevisiae via CRISPR-Cas9. Jessop-Fabre MM, Jakociunas T, Stovicek V, Dai Z, Jensen MK, Keasling JD, Borodina I. Biotechnol J. 2016 Aug;11(8):1110-7. doi: 10.1002/biot.201600147. Epub 2016 Jun 23. PubMed 27166612.
Backbone
  Vector backbone: pESC-Leu
  Backbone manufacturer: Agilent
  Backbone size w/o insert (bp): 7758
  Total vector size (bp): 5289
  Modifications to backbone: Gal promoters and terminators removed and Leu selectable marker replaced with NatMX marker. Modified to accept enable USER cloning, with the 20bp recognition sequence replaced to target site X-3 as reported in: Ronda, C., Maury, J., Jakočiūnas, T., Jacobsen, S. A. et al., CrEdit: CRISPR mediated multi-loci gene integration in Saccharomyces cerevisiae. Microb. Cell Fact. 2015, 14, 97.
  Vector type: Yeast Expression, CRISPR ; gRNA
  Selectable markers: nourseothricin
Growth in bacteria
  Bacterial resistance: Ampicillin, 100 μg/mL
  Growth temperature: 37°C
  Growth strain: DH5alpha
  Copy number: High Copy
Gene/Insert
  Gene/Insert name: guiding RNA
  gRNA/shRNA sequence: ctaatgtgtccgcgtttcta
  Species: S. cerevisiae (budding yeast)
Terms and licenses: Academic/Nonprofit Terms; Industry Terms: Not Available to Industry
How to cite: pCfB3041(gRNA X-3) was a gift from Irina Borodina (Addgene plasmid # 73283 ; http://n2t.net/addgene:73283 ; RRID:Addgene_73283)
