[The description below was written by a language model from this plasmid's Addgene catalogue record and pLannotate feature annotations shown in this document.]
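Description:
pCfB3041(gRNA X-3) is a yeast episomal guide RNA vector from the EasyClone-MarkerFree toolkit, built to direct Cas9 to cut at the chromosomal integration site X-3 in Saccharomyces cerevisiae. It derives from the pESC-Leu shuttle backbone, from which the GAL promoters and terminators were removed and the LEU2 marker replaced by a NatMX cassette; the backbone was also adapted for USER cloning. The resulting plasmid is 5,289 bp. In E. coli it replicates from a high-copy ColE1/pUC-type origin under ampicillin selection (AmpR with its native bla promoter). In yeast it is maintained as a multicopy episome through the 2μ origin. Yeast selection uses nourseothricin, with resistance provided by the nourseothricin acetyltransferase gene flanked by the Ashbya gossypii TEF promoter and terminator. Short lacZα, lacI and rop fragments in the annotation appear to be nonfunctional remnants of the backbone.

The payload is a single gRNA expression cassette. The S. cerevisiae SNR52 promoter, an RNA polymerase III promoter commonly used for guide expression in yeast, sits upstream of a 20-nt recognition sequence specific for site X-3. This is followed by the Streptococcus pyogenes Cas9 gRNA scaffold and the SUP4 tRNA terminator. The plasmid carries no Cas9 gene, so the nuclease must be supplied separately. In the toolkit's scheme, the Cas9 cut at X-3 promotes integration of a gene cassette at that locus without leaving a selection marker in the genome. Because the gRNA plasmid is episomal and held only by drug selection, it can be lost afterwards.
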