Features (pLannotate 1.2.2; 13 found; start..end, strand, type, name):
    175..518     +  promoter       TEF promoter: Ashbya gossypii TEF promoter
    525..1089    +  CDS            NrsR (fragment): nourseothricin acetyltransferase; Streptomyces noursei nat1; confers resistance to nourseothricin
   1097..1294    +  terminator     TEF terminator: Ashbya gossypii TEF terminator
   1365..1435    -  CDS            lacZα (fragment): LacZα fragment of β-galactosidase; lacZ fragment
   1468..1736    +  promoter       SNR52 promoter: promoter for the S. cerevisiae small nucleolar RNA gene SNR52
   1757..1831    +  misc_RNA       gRNA scaffold: guide RNA scaffold for the Streptococcus pyogenes CRISPR/Cas9 system
   1836..1855    +  terminator     SUP4 terminator: transcription terminator for the S. cerevisiae SUP4 tRNA gene
   1888..1945    -  CDS            lacI (fragment): lac repressor; lacI; The lac repressor binds to the lac operator to inhibit transcription in E. coli. This inhibition can be relieved by adding lactose or isopropyl-β-D-thiogalactopyranoside (IPTG).
   2128..2716    -  rep_origin     ori: high-copy-number ColE1/pMB1/pBR322/pUC origin of replication
   2887..3747    -  CDS            AmpR: β-lactamase; bla; confers resistance to ampicillin, carbenicillin, and related antibiotics
   3748..3852    -  promoter       AmpR promoter: bla
   3879..5221    -  rep_origin     2μ ori: yeast 2μ plasmid origin of replication
   5289..35      +  CDS            rop (fragment) (across the origin): Rop protein, which maintains plasmids at low copy number; rop
>Addgene plasmid #73283 | pCfB3041(gRNA X-3) | depositor full sequence | sequence record 166363 | Full plasmid sequence
TCGCGCGTTTCGGTGATGACGGTGAAAACCTCTGACACATGCAGCTCCCGGAGACGGTCACAGCTTGTCT
GTAAGCGGATGCCGGGAGCAGACAAGCCCGTCAGGGCGCGTCAGCGGGCTGCATTTAAATGATCTGTTTA
GCTTGCCTCGTCCCCGCCGGGTCACCCGGCCAGCGACATGGAGGCCCAGAATACCCTCCTTGACAGTCTT
GACGTGCGCAGCTCAGGGGCATGATGTGACTGTCGCCCGTACATTTAGCCCATACATCCCCATGTATAAT
CATTTGCATCCATACATTTTGATGGCCGCACGGCGCGAAGCAAAAATTACGGCTCCTCGCTGCAGACCTG
CGAGCAGGGAAACGCTCCCCTCACAGACGCGTTGAATTGTCCCCACGCCGCGCCCCTGTAGAGAAATATA
AAAGGTTAGGATTTGCCACTGAGGTTCTTCTTTCATATACTTCCTTTTAAAATCTTGCTAGGATACAGTT
CTCACATCACATCCGAACATAAACAACCATGGGTACCACTCTTGACGACACGGCTTACCGGTACCGCACC
AGTGTCCCGGGGGACGCCGAGGCCATCGAGGCACTGGATGGGTCCTTCACCACCGACACCGTTTTCCGCG
TCACCACCACCGGGGACGGCTTCACCCTGCGGGAGGTGCCGGTGGACCCGCCCCTGACCAAGGTGTTCCC
CGACGACGAATCGGACGACGAATCGGACGACGGGGAGGACGGCGACCCGGACTCCCGGACGTTCGTCGCG
TACGGGGACGACGGCGACCTGGCGGGCTTCGTGGTCGTCTCGTACTCCGGCTGGAACCGCCGGCTGACCG
TCGAGGACATCGAGGTCGCCCCGGAGCACCGGGGGCACGGGGTCGGGCGCGCGTTGATGGGGCTCGCGAC
GGAGTTCGCCCGCGAGCGGGGCGCCGGGCACCTCTGGCTGGAGGTCACCAACGTCAACGCACCGGCGATC
CACGCGTACCGGCGGATGGGGTTCACCCTCTGCGGCCTGGACACCGCCCTGTACGACGGCACCGCCTCGG
ACGGCGAGCAGGCGCTCTACATGAGCATGCCCTGCCCCTAATCAGTACTGACAATAAAAAGATTCTTGTT
TTCAAGAACTTGTCATTTGTATAGTTTTTTTATATTGTAGTTGTTCTATTTTAATCAAATGTTAGCGTGA
TTTATATTTTTTTTCGCCTCGACATCATCTGCCCAGATGCGAAGTTAAGTGCGCAGAAAGTAATATCATG
CGTCAATCGTATGTGAATGCTGGTCGCTATACTGCTGTCGATTCGATACTAACGCCGCCATCCAGTGTCG
AAAACGAGCTGCGGCCGCCTACAGGGCGCGTCCATTCGCCATTCAGGCTGCGCAACTGTTGGGAAGGGCG
ATCGGTGCGGGCCTCTTCGCTATTACGCCAGCTGGAATGCGTGCGATAGGGAACAAAAGCTGGAGCTTCT
TTGAAAAGATAATGTATGATTATGCTTTCACTCATATTTATACAGAAACTTGATGTTTTCTTTCGAGTAT
ATACAAGGTGATTACATGTACGTTTGAAGTACAACTCTAGATTTTGTAGTGCCCTCTTGGGCTAGCGGTA
AAGGTGCGCATTTTTTCACACCCTACAATGTTCTGTTCAAAAGATTTTGGTCAAACGCTGTATAAGTGAA
AGTTGGTGCGCATGTTTCGGCGTTCGAAACTTCTCCGCAGTGAAAGATAAATGATCCTAATGTGTCCGCG
TTTCTAGTTTTAGAGCTAGAAATAGCAAGTTAAAATAAGGCTAGTCCGTTATCAACTTGAAAAAGTGGCA
CCGAGTCGGTGGTGCTTTTTTTGTTTTTTATGTCTTCGAGTCATGTAATTAGTTAATCGCGTGCATTCCA
GCTGCATTAATGAATCGGCCAACGCGCGGGGAGAGGCGGTTTGCGTATTGGGCGCTCTTCCGCTTCCTCG
CTCACTGACTCGCTGCGCTCGGTCGTTCGGCTGCGGCGAGCGGTATCAGCTCACTCAAAGGCGGTAATAC
GGTTATCCACAGAATCAGGGGATAACGCAGGAAAGAACATGTGAGCAAAAGGCCAGCAAAAGGCCAGGAA
CCGTAAAAAGGCCGCGTTGCTGGCGTTTTTCCATAGGCTCCGCCCCCCTGACGAGCATCACAAAAATCGA
CGCTCAAGTCAGAGGTGGCGAAACCCGACAGGACTATAAAGATACCAGGCGTTTCCCCCTGGAAGCTCCC
TCGTGCGCTCTCCTGTTCCGACCCTGCCGCTTACCGGATACCTGTCCGCCTTTCTCCCTTCGGGAAGCGT
GGCGCTTTCTCATAGCTCACGCTGTAGGTATCTCAGTTCGGTGTAGGTCGTTCGCTCCAAGCTGGGCTGT
GTGCACGAACCCCCCGTTCAGCCCGACCGCTGCGCCTTATCCGGTAACTATCGTCTTGAGTCCAACCCGG
TAAGACACGACTTATCGCCACTGGCAGCAGCCACTGGTAACAGGATTAGCAGAGCGAGGTATGTAGGCGG
TGCTACAGAGTTCTTGAAGTGGTGGCCTAACTACGGCTACACTAGAAGGACAGTATTTGGTATCTGCGCT
CTGCTGAAGCCAGTTACCTTCGGAAAAAGAGTTGGTAGCTCTTGATCCGGCAAACAAACCACCGCTGGTA
GCGGTGGTTTTTTTGTTTGCAAGCAGCAGATTACGCGCAGAAAAAAAGGATCTCAAGAAGATCCTTTGAT
CTTTTCTACGGGGTCTGACGCTCAGTGGAACGAAAACTCACGTTAAGGGATTTTGGTCATGAGATTATCA
AAAAGGATCTTCACCTAGATCCTTTTAAATTAAAAATGAAGTTTTAAATCAATCTAAAGTATATATGAGT
AAACTTGGTCTGACAGTTACCAATGCTTAATCAGTGAGGCACCTATCTCAGCGATCTGTCTATTTCGTTC
ATCCATAGTTGCCTGACTCCCCGTCGTGTAGATAACTACGATACGGGAGGGCTTACCATCTGGCCCCAGT
GCTGCAATGATACCGCGAGACCCACGCTCACCGGCTCCAGATTTATCAGCAATAAACCAGCCAGCCGGAA
GGGCCGAGCGCAGAAGTGGTCCTGCAACTTTATCCGCCTCCATCCAGTCTATTAATTGTTGCCGGGAAGC
TAGAGTAAGTAGTTCGCCAGTTAATAGTTTGCGCAACGTTGTTGCCATTGCTACAGGCATCGTGGTGTCA
CGCTCGTCGTTTGGTATGGCTTCATTCAGCTCCGGTTCCCAACGATCAAGGCGAGTTACATGATCCCCCA
TGTTGTGCAAAAAAGCGGTTAGCTCCTTCGGTCCTCCGATCGTTGTCAGAAGTAAGTTGGCCGCAGTGTT
ATCACTCATGGTTATGGCAGCACTGCATAATTCTCTTACTGTCATGCCATCCGTAAGATGCTTTTCTGTG
ACTGGTGAGTACTCAACCAAGTCATTCTGAGAATAGTGTATGCGGCGACCGAGTTGCTCTTGCCCGGCGT
CAATACGGGATAATACCGCGCCACATAGCAGAACTTTAAAAGTGCTCATCATTGGAAAACGTTCTTCGGG
GCGAAAACTCTCAAGGATCTTACCGCTGTTGAGATCCAGTTCGATGTAACCCACTCGTGCACCCAACTGA
TCTTCAGCATCTTTTACTTTCACCAGCGTTTCTGGGTGAGCAAAAACAGGAAGGCAAAATGCCGCAAAAA
AGGGAATAAGGGCGACACGGAAATGTTGAATACTCATACTCTTCCTTTTTCAATATTATTGAAGCATTTA
TCAGGGTTATTGTCTCATGAGCGGATACATATTTGAATGTATTTAGAAAAATAAACAAATAGGGGTTCCG
CGCACATTTCCCCGAAAAGTGCCACCTGAACGAAGCATCTGTGCTTCATTTTGTAGAACAAAAATGCAAC
GCGAGAGCGCTAATTTTTCAAACAAAGAATCTGAGCTGCATTTTTACAGAACAGAAATGCAACGCGAAAG
CGCTATTTTACCAACGAAGAATCTGTGCTTCATTTTTGTAAAACAAAAATGCAACGCGAGAGCGCTAATT
TTTCAAACAAAGAATCTGAGCTGCATTTTTACAGAACAGAAATGCAACGCGAGAGCGCTATTTTACCAAC
AAAGAATCTATACTTCTTTTTTGTTCTACAAAAATGCATCCCGAGAGCGCTATTTTTCTAACAAAGCATC
TTAGATTACTTTTTTTCTCCTTTGTGCGCTCTATAATGCAGTCTCTTGATAACTTTTTGCACTGTAGGTC
CGTTAAGGTTAGAAGAAGGCTACTTTGGTGTCTATTTTCTCTTCCATAAAAAAAGCCTGACTCCACTTCC
CGCGTTTACTGATTACTAGCGAAGCTGCGGGTGCATTTTTTCAAGATAAAGGCATCCCCGATTATATTCT
ATACCGATGTGGATTGCGCATACTTTGTGAACAGAAAGTGATAGCGTTGATGATTCTTCATTGGTCAGAA
AATTATGAACGGTTTCTTCTATTTTGTCTCTATATACTACGTATAGGAAATGTTTACATTTTCGTATTGT
TTTCGATTCACTCTATGAATAGTTCTTACTACAATTTTTTTGTCTAAAGAGTAATACTAGAGATAAACAT
AAAAAATGTAGAGGTCGAGTTTAGATGCAAGTTCAAGGAGCGAAAGGTGGATGGGTAGGTTATATAGGGA
TATAGCACAGAGATATATAGCAAAGAGATACTTTTGAGCAATGTTTGTGGAAGCGGTATTCGCAATATTT
TAGTAGCTCGTTACAGTCCGGTGCGTTTTTGGTTTTTTGAAAGTGCGTCTTCAGAGCGCTTTTGGTTTTC
AAAAGCGCTCTGAAGTTCCTATACTTTCTAGAGAATAGGAACTTCGGAATAGGAACTTCAAAGCGTTTCC
GAAAACGAGCGCTTCCGAAAATGCAACGCGAGCTGCGCACATACAGCTCACTGTTCACGTCGCACCTATA
TCTGCGTGTTGCCTGTATATATATATACATGAGAAGAACGGCATAGTGCGTGTTTATGCTTAAATGCGTA
CTTATATGCGTCTATTTATGTAGGATGAAAGGTAGTCTAGTACCTCCTGTGATATTATCCCATTCCATGC
GGGGTATCGTATGCTTCCTTCAGCACTACCCTTTAGCTGTTCTATATGCTGCCACTCCTCAATTGGATTA
GTCTCATCCTTCAATGCTATCATTTCCTTTGATATTGGATCATACTAAGAAACCATTATTATCATGACAT
TAACCTATAAAAATAGGCGTATCACGAGGCCCTTTCGTC
