>Addgene plasmid #73283 | pCfB3041(gRNA X-3) | addgene partial sequence | sequence record 166019 | pBRforEco 5'-AATAGGCGTATCACGAGGC-3'
GACGGTGAAAACCTCTGACACATGCAGCTCCCGGAGACGGTCACAGCTTGTCTGTAAGCGGATGCCGGGA
GCAGACAAGCCCGTCAGGGCGCGTCAGCGGGCTGCATTTAAATGATCTGTTTAGCTTGCCTCGTCCCCGC
CGGGTCACCCGGCCAGCGACATGGAGGCCCAGAATACCCTCCTTGACAGTCTTGACGTGCGCAGCTCAGG
GGCATGATGTGACTGTCGCCCGTACATTTAGCCCATACATCCCCATGTATAATCATTTGCATCCATACAT
TTTGATGGCCGCACGGCGCGAAGCAAAAATTACGGCTCCTCGCTGCAGACCTGCGAGCAGGGAAACGCTC
CCCTCACAGACGCGTTGAATTGTCCCCACGCCGCGCCCCTGTAGAGAAATATAAAAGGTTAGGATTTGCC
ACTGAGGTTCTTCTTTCATATACTTCCTTTTAAAATCTTGCTAGGATACAGTTCTCACATCACATCCGAA
CATAAACAACCATGGGTACCACTCTTGACGACACGGCTTACCGGTACCGCACCAGTGTCCCGGGGGACGC
CGAGGCCATCGAGGCACTGGATGGGTCCTTCACCACCGACACCGTTTTCCGCGTCACCACCACCGGGGAC
GGCTTCACCCTGCGGGAGGTGCCGGTGGACCCGCCCCTGACCAAGGTGTTCCCCGACGACGAATCGGACG
ACGAATCGGACGACGGGGAGGACGGCGACCCGGACTCCCGGACGTTCGTCGCGTACGGGGACGACGGCGA
CCTGGCGGGCTTCGTGGTCGTCTCGTACTCCGGCTGGAACCGCCGGCTGACCGTCGAGGACATCGAGGTC
GCCCCGGAGCACCGGGGGCACGGGGTCGGGCGCGCGTTGATGGGGCTCGCGACGGAGTTCGCCCGCGAGC
GGGGCGCC
