>Addgene plasmid #73283 | pCfB3041(gRNA X-3) | addgene partial sequence | sequence record 166020 | pBR322ori-F 5'-GGGAAACGCCTGGTATCTTT-3'
CTGACTTGAGCGTCGATTTTTGTGATGCTCGTCAGGGGGGCGGAGCCTATGGAAAAACGCCAGCAACGCG
GCCTTTTTACGGTTCCTGGCCTTTTGCTGGCCTTTTGCTCACATGTTCTTTCCTGCGTTATCCCCTGATT
CTGTGGATAACCGTATTACCGCCTTTGAGTGAGCTGATACCGCTCGCCGCAGCCGAACGACCGAGCGCAG
CGAGTCAGTGAGCGAGGAAGCGGAAGAGCGCCCAATACGCAAACCGCCTCTCCCCGCGCGTTGGCCGATT
CATTAATGCAGCTGGAATGCACGCGATTAACTAATTACATGACTCGAAGACATAAAAAACAAAAAAAGCA
CCACCGACTCGGTGCCACTTTTTCAAGTTGATAACGGACTAGCCTTATTTTAACTTGCTATTTCTAGCTC
TAAAACTAGAAACGCGGACACATTAGGATCATTTATCTTTCACTGCGGAGAAGTTTCGAACGCCGAAACA
TGCGCACCAACTTTCACTTKTACAGCGTTTGACCAAAATCTTTTGAACAGAACATTGTAGGGTGTGAAAA
AATGCGCACCTTTACCGCTAGCCCAAGAGGGCACTACAAAATCTAGAGTTGTACTTCAAACGTACATGTA
ATCACCTTGTATATACTCGAAAGAAAACATCAAGTTTCTGTATAAATATGAGTGAAAGCATAATCATACA
TTATCTTTTCAAAGAAGCTCCAGCTTTTGTTCCCTATCGCACGCATTCCAGCTGGCGTAATAGCGAAGAG
GCCCGCACCGATCGCCCTTCCCAACAGTTGCGCAGCCTGAATGGCGAATGGACGCGCCCTGTAGGCGGCC
GCAGCTCGTTTTCGACACTGGATGGCGGCGTTAGTATCGAATCGACAGCAGTATAGCGACCAGCATTCAC
ATACGATTGACGCATGATATTACTTTCTGCGCACTTAACTTCGCATCTGGGCAGATGATGTCGAGGCGAA
AAAAAATATAAATCACGCTAACATTTGATTAAA
